>Addgene plasmid #234060 | pHR_CMV_Melt-37-mCherry | addgene full sequence | sequence record 467640 | Addgene NGS Result
TGATAGTAGGAGGCTTGGTAGGTTTAAGAATAGTTTTTGCTGTACTTTCTATAGTGAATAGAGTTAGGCA
GGGATATTCACCATTATCGTTTCAGACCCACCTCCCAACCCCGAGGGGACCCGACAGGCCCGAAGGAATA
GAAGAAGAAGGTGGAGAGAGAGACAGAGACAGATCCATTCGATTAGTGAACGGATCTCGACGGTATCGCC
AAATGGCAGTATTCATCCACAATTTTAAAAGAAAAGGGGGGATTGGGGGGTACAGTGCAGGGGAAAGAAT
AGTAGACATAATAGCAACAGACATACAAACTAAAGAATTACAAAAACAAATTACAAAAATTCAAAATTTT
CGGGTTTATTACAGGGACAGCAGAGATCCAGTTTGGATCGATAAGCTTGATATCGAATTCAGCCCATATA
TGGAGTTCCGCGTTACATAACTTACGGTAAATGGCCCGCCTGGCTGACCGCCCAACGACCCCCGCCCATT
GACGTCAATAATGACGTATGTTCCCATAGTAACGCCAATAGGGACTTTCCATTGACGTCAATGGGTGGAG
TATTTACGGTAAACTGCCCACTTGGCAGTACATCAAGTGTATCATATGCCAAGTACGCCCCCTATTGACG
TCAATGACGGTAAATGGCCCGCCTGGCATTATGCCCAGTACATGACCTTATGGGACTTTCCTACTTGGCA
GTACATCTACGTATTAGTCATCGCTATTACCATGGTGATGCGGTTTTGGCAGTACATCAATGGGCGTGGA
TAGCGGTTTGACTCACGGGGATTTCCAAGTCTCCACCCCATTGACGTCAATGGGAGTTTGTTTTGGCACC
AAAATCAACGGGACTTTCCAAAATGTCGTAACAACTCCGCCCCATTGACGCAAATGGGCGGTAGGCGTGT
ACGGTGGGAGGTCTATATAAGCAGAGCTGGTTTAGTGAACCGTCAGATCCGCTAGCGCTACGCGTCCCAA
GCTGGAATTCGCCACCATGGCCACAGACGCAATCGACCATTACTACCAGAACAGAGACGGCCCCCCTTCC
AGGAGCTTTAGCGACGAATACGACTCATACAATAAGACAGCCCCTCTGCCACCTCTGAGCGCCTGCCCAG
AGCGCGCCCAGACCCCTAACAGCAAGAGAATCCCCATCACACCCAATTCCGCCAAGAGCACCTCCGAGTC
TCCTCGGAGAATCACATTCTCTCGCGACGCAGGCAGCTCCACCAAGGGCAGCACCCAGACAAGCCCATCC
AACCAGGGCTCCGTGTCTAGCCGGAATGGCTCTAACGGAAATGGCCTGGGCCTGTCCTCTGCCGGCAACT
TCGCCGATTTCTTTAGCTCCGAGGTGTTTTATATCGTGCTGCACAATCCCACCACAGCCCACAGATTCCT
GAAGTTTTGCCAGAGCAGGGCCTGTTCCGAGAACCTGGAGTTTCTGCAGAAGATCGACGAGTACAATAGG
CTGATCGATGAGGCCACACGCCTGCTGTCTACCATCTACAGCACATACGTGAGCAGCGAGGCCCCTAAGC
AGATCAACATCTCTAATAGCCACGCCAGGCGCCTGAGCCACGACATCAAGGGAGCAACCCACAACGTGCT
GCCCGGCCTGGAGGATATCTTCAATGGCTCCCAGGAGCAGATCGAGAAGCTGCTGGCCTCTGACCTGTAT
CCTAGATTTGTGAAGCACCAGGTGACCGCATCCGCCACAATGGCCCTGGCAAACGACAAGGAGAGGTACC
CAGGCCTGGGCGATTGCTTCTGTCTGACAGACCCACGGAGAGCCGATAATCCCATCGTGTTCGCAAGCGA
CGGATTCGTGAGCGTGACCGGCTATTCCCGCTCTGATATCATCCCAAGGAACGCCCGCTTCCTGCAGGGC
AGCTTTACCGACCGGCAGGCCACAAAGAGGCTGCGCACCTCCATCGAGAATCGCGAGGAGACAGTGGAGC
TGCTGCTGAACTATCGGAAGAATGGCGATCCCTTTTGGAACCTGCTGTACGTGTCCCCTCTGCTGGACGG
CAATGGCGATGTGAGATTCTTTCTGGGCGGCAATATCAACTGTTCTACCACAATCCACAGCCGGACCGAC
GTGCTGAGAATCCTGAGCCTGAACGACGAGGATACAGGCTCCTTCATCGAGGGCTCTAATAAGACCCCCA
GCGTGCGGTCCAAGGAGTCTAACAATGCCTCCAACTATGGCAAGACATCCTTCTTTAAGTCTTTTAAGAA
GTACAAGGCCAATACCGTGGAGATCAGAGACGAGGCCGGCATGGAGGGCGAGCTGATCGATAGGATCGGC
AAGCTGCAGTTCAAGACACAGGTGGAGGAGTTTTACACCGCCTATTCTAAGTACCTGGTGCTGAGCTATC
AGCCACAGTCCCAGAACCTGATCGTGAAGTACTTCAGCCCCGGCATCGTGGATATGCTGAACCTGAATAT
GCCTAATGGCCTGGTGGCCCCAATCGTGGACAAGGATATCTTCAAGGTGCTGACAGAGCACTCCCCTTCC
TCTGTGCCACGGACCTTTAAGAACGTGGTGAGGGAAGGCATCAAAGCAGGCAGGGCCGTGTCTGTGGAGA
CAGGCCTGCTGACAGGCATCGAGGAGATCAAGAAGTCTCAGAACATCTTCAGCGGCACCACAGCCAATCG
GGAGAGAGGCTGGAAGAAGGCCGAGGAGAAGTACGTGTGCCACTTTACCCCCTGTAAGGATGAGATGGGC
AGGGTCGGCTGGGTGGTGCTGACTGTCGCTCCTAAACTGGAAAGATTTGAATTCGGTGGTGGATCAGGTG
GAGGATCTATGGTGAGCAAGGGCGAGGAGGATAACATGGCCATCATCAAGGAGTTCATGCGCTTCAAGGT
GCACATGGAGGGCTCCGTGAACGGCCACGAGTTCGAGATCGAGGGCGAGGGCGAGGGCCGCCCCTACGAG
GGCACCCAGACCGCCAAGCTGAAGGTGACCAAGGGTGGCCCCCTGCCCTTCGCCTGGGACATCCTGTCCC
CTCAGTTCATGTACGGCTCCAAGGCCTACGTGAAGCACCCCGCCGACATCCCCGACTACTTGAAGCTGTC
CTTCCCCGAGGGCTTCAAGTGGGAGCGCGTGATGAACTTCGAGGACGGCGGCGTGGTGACCGTGACCCAG
GACTCCTCCCTGCAGGACGGCGAGTTCATCTACAAGGTGAAGCTGCGCGGCACCAACTTCCCCTCCGACG
GCCCCGTAATGCAGAAGAAGACCATGGGCTGGGAGGCCTCCTCCGAGCGGATGTACCCCGAGGACGGCGC
CCTGAAGGGCGAGATCAAGCAGAGGCTGAAGCTGAAGGACGGCGGCCACTACGACGCTGAGGTCAAGACC
ACCTACAAGGCCAAGAAGCCCGTGCAGCTGCCCGGCGCCTACAACGTCAACATCAAGTTGGACATCACCT
CCCACAACGAGGACTACACCATCGTGGAACAGTACGAACGCGCCGAGGGCCGCCACTCCACCGGCGGCAT
GGACGAGCTGTACAAGGGCTAAGCGGCCGCAACTCCCACCTGCAACATGCGTGACTGACTGAGGCCGCGA
CTCTAGAGTCGACCTGCAGGCATGCAAGCTTGATATCAAGCTTATCGATAATCAACCTCTGGATTACAAA
ATTTGTGAAAGATTGACTGGTATTCTTAACTATGTTGCTCCTTTTACGCTATGTGGATACGCTGCTTTAA
TGCCTTTGTATCATGCTATTGCTTCCCGTATGGCTTTCATTTTCTCCTCCTTGTATAAATCCTGGTTGCT
GTCTCTTTATGAGGAGTTGTGGCCCGTTGTCAGGCAACGTGGCGTGGTGTGCACTGTGTTTGCTGACGCA
ACCCCCACTGGTTGGGGCATTGCCACCACCTGTCAGCTCCTTTCCGGGACTTTCGCTTTCCCCCTCCCTA
TTGCCACGGCGGAACTCATCGCCGCCTGCCTTGCCCGCTGCTGGACAGGGGCTCGGCTGTTGGGCACTGA
CAATTCCGTGGTGTTGTCGGGGAAATCATCGTCCTTTCCTTGGCTGCTCGCCTGTGTTGCCACCTGGATT
CTGCGCGGGACGTCCTTCTGCTACGTCCCTTCGGCCCTCAATCCAGCGGACCTTCCTTCCCGCGGCCTGC
TGCCGGCTCTGCGGCCTCTTCCGCGTCTTCGCCTTCGCCCTCAGACGAGTCGGATCTCCCTTTGGGCCGC
CTCCCCGCATCGATACCGTCGACCTCGAGGGAATTAATTTGAGCTCGGTACCTTTAAGACCAATGACTTA
CAAGGCAGCTGTAGATCTTAGCCACTTTTTAAAAGAAAAGGGGGGACTGGAAGGGCTAATTCACTCCCAA
CGAAGACAAGATCTGCTTTTTGCTTGTACTGGGTCTCTCTGGTTAGACCAGATCTGAGCCTGGGAGCTCT
CTGGCTAACTAGGGAACCCACTGCTTAAGCCTCAATAAAGCTTGCCTTGAGTGCTTCAAGTAGTGTGTGC
CCGTCTGTTGTGTGACTCTGGTAACTAGAGATCCCTCAGACCCTTTTAGTCAGTGTGGAAAATCTCTAGC
AGCATCTAGAATTAATTCCGTGTATTCTATAGTGTCACCTAAATCGTATGTGTATGATACATAAGGTTAT
GTATTAATTGTAGCCGCGTTCTAACGACAATATGTACAAGCCTAATTGTGTAGCATCTGGCTTACTGAAG
CAGACCCTATCATCTCTCTCGTAAACTGCCGTCAGAGTCGGTTTGGTTGGACGAACCTTCTGAGTTTCTG
GTAACGCCGTCCCGCACCCGGAAATGGTCAGCGAACCAATCAGCAGGGTCATCGCTAGCCAGATCCTCTA
CGCCGGACGCATCGTGGCCGGCATCACCGGCGCCACAGGTGCGGTTGCTGGCGCCTATATCGCCGACATC
ACCGATGGGGAAGATCGGGCTCGCCACTTCGGGCTCATGAGCGCTTGTTTCGGCGTGGGTATGGTGGCAG
GCCCCGTGGCCGGGGGACTGTTGGGCGCCATCTCCTTGCATGCACCATTCCTTGCGGCGGCGGTGCTCAA
CGGCCTCAACCTACTACTGGGCTGCTTCCTAATGCAGGAGTCGCATAAGGGAGAGCGTCGAATGGTGCAC
TCTCAGTACAATCTGCTCTGATGCCGCATAGTTAAGCCAGCCCCGACACCCGCCAACACCCGCTGACGCG
CCCTGACGGGCTTGTCTGCTCCCGGCATCCGCTTACAGACAAGCTGTGACCGTCTCCGGGAGCTGCATGT
GTCAGAGGTTTTCACCGTCATCACCGAAACGCGCGAGACGAAAGGGCCTCGTGATACGCCTATTTTTATA
GGTTAATGTCATGATAATAATGGTTTCTTAGACGTCAGGTGGCACTTTTCGGGGAAATGTGCGCGGAACC
CCTATTTGTTTATTTTTCTAAATACATTCAAATATGTATCCGCTCATGAGACAATAACCCTGATAAATGC
TTCAATAATATTGAAAAAGGAAGAGTATGAGTATTCAACATTTCCGTGTCGCCCTTATTCCCTTTTTTGC
GGCATTTTGCCTTCCTGTTTTTGCTCACCCAGAAACGCTGGTGAAAGTAAAAGATGCTGAAGATCAGTTG
GGTGCACGAGTGGGTTACATCGAACTGGATCTCAACAGCGGTAAGATCCTTGAGAGTTTTCGCCCCGAAG
AACGTTTTCCAATGATGAGCACTTTTAAAGTTCTGCTATGTGGCGCGGTATTATCCCGTATTGACGCCGG
GCAAGAGCAACTCGGTCGCCGCATACACTATTCTCAGAATGACTTGGTTGAGTACTCACCAGTCACAGAA
AAGCATCTTACGGATGGCATGACAGTAAGAGAATTATGCAGTGCTGCCATAACCATGAGTGATAACACTG
CGGCCAACTTACTTCTGACAACGATCGGAGGACCGAAGGAGCTAACCGCTTTTTTGCACAACATGGGGGA
TCATGTAACTCGCCTTGATCGTTGGGAACCGGAGCTGAATGAAGCCATACCAAACGACGAGCGTGACACC
ACGATGCCTGTAGCAATGGCAACAACGTTGCGCAAACTATTAACTGGCGAACTACTTACTCTAGCTTCCC
GGCAACAATTAATAGACTGGATGGAGGCGGATAAAGTTGCAGGACCACTTCTGCGCTCGGCCCTTCCGGC
TGGCTGGTTTATTGCTGATAAATCTGGAGCCGGTGAGCGTGGGTCTCGCGGTATCATTGCAGCACTGGGG
CCAGATGGTAAGCCCTCCCGTATCGTAGTTATCTACACGACGGGGAGTCAGGCAACTATGGATGAACGAA
ATAGACAGATCGCTGAGATAGGTGCCTCACTGATTAAGCATTGGTAACTGTCAGACCAAGTTTACTCATA
TATACTTTAGATTGATTTAAAACTTCATTTTTAATTTAAAAGGATCTAGGTGAAGATCCTTTTTGATAAT
CTCATGACCAAAATCCCTTAACGTGAGTTTTCGTTCCACTGAGCGTCAGACCCCGTAGAAAAGATCAAAG
GATCTTCTTGAGATCCTTTTTTTCTGCGCGTAATCTGCTGCTTGCAAACAAAAAAACCACCGCTACCAGC
GGTGGTTTGTTTGCCGGATCAAGAGCTACCAACTCTTTTTCCGAAGGTAACTGGCTTCAGCAGAGCGCAG
ATACCAAATACTGTTCTTCTAGTGTAGCCGTAGTTAGGCCACCACTTCAAGAACTCTGTAGCACCGCCTA
CATACCTCGCTCTGCTAATCCTGTTACCAGTGGCTGCTGCCAGTGGCGATAAGTCGTGTCTTACCGGGTT
GGACTCAAGACGATAGTTACCGGATAAGGCGCAGCGGTCGGGCTGAACGGGGGGTTCGTGCACACAGCCC
AGCTTGGAGCGAACGACCTACACCGAACTGAGATACCTACAGCGTGAGCTATGAGAAAGCGCCACGCTTC
CCGAAGGGAGAAAGGCGGACAGGTATCCGGTAAGCGGCAGGGTCGGAACAGGAGAGCGCACGAGGGAGCT
TCCAGGGGGAAACGCCTGGTATCTTTATAGTCCTGTCGGGTTTCGCCACCTCTGACTTGAGCGTCGATTT
TTGTGATGCTCGTCAGGGGGGCGGAGCCTATGGAAAAACGCCAGCAACGCGGCCTTTTTACGGTTCCTGG
CCTTTTGCTGGCCTTTTGCTCACATGTTCTTTCCTGCGTTATCCCCTGATTCTGTGGATAACCGTATTAC
CGCCTTTGAGTGAGCTGATACCGCTCGCCGCAGCCGAACGACCGAGCGCAGCGAGTCAGTGAGCGAGGAA
GCGGAAGAGCGCCCAATACGCAAACCGCCTCTCCCCGCGCGTTGGCCGATTCATTAATGCAGCTGTGGAA
TGTGTGTCAGTTAGGGTGTGGAAAGTCCCCAGGCTCCCCAGCAGGCAGAAGTATGCAAAGCATGCATCTC
AATTAGTCAGCAACCAGGTGTGGAAAGTCCCCAGGCTCCCCAGCAGGCAGAAGTATGCAAAGCATGCATC
TCAATTAGTCAGCAACCATAGTCCCGCCCCTAACTCCGCCCATCCCGCCCCTAACTCCGCCCAGTTCCGC
CCATTCTCCGCCCCATGGCTGACTAATTTTTTTTATTTATGCAGAGGCCGAGGCCGCCTCGGCCTCTGAG
CTATTCCAGAAGTAGTGAGGAGGCTTTTTTGGAGGCCTAGGCTTTTGCAAAAAGCTTGGACACAAGACAG
GCTTGCGAGATATGTTTGAGAATACCACTTTATCCCGCGTCAGGGAGAGGCAGTGCGTAAAAAGACGCGG
ACTCATGTGAAATACTGGTTTTTAGTGCGCCAGATCTCTATAATCTCGCGCAACCTATTTTCCCCTCGAA
CACTTTTTAAGCCGTAGATAAACAGGCTGGGACACTTCACATGAGCGAAAAATACATCGTCACCTGGGAC
ATGTTGCAGATCCATGCACGTAAACTCGCAAGCCGACTGATGCCTTCTGAACAATGGAAAGGCATTATTG
CCGTAAGCCGTGGCGGTCTGTACCGGGTGCGTTACTGGCGCGTGAACTGGGTATTCGTCATGTCGATACC
GTTTGTATTTCCAGCTACGATCACGACAACCAGCGCGAGCTTAAAGTGCTGAAACGCGCAGAAGGCGATG
GCGAAGGCTTCATCGTTATTGATGACCTGGTGGATACCGGTGGTACTGCGGTTGCGATTCGTGAAATGTA
TCCAAAAGCGCACTTTGTCACCATCTTCGCAAAACCGGCTGGTCGTCCGCTGGTTGATGACTATGTTGTT
GATATCCCGCAAGATACCTGGATTGAACAGCCGTGGGATATGGGCGTCGTATTCGTCCCGCCAATCTCCG
GTCGCTAATCTTTTCAACGCCTGGCACTGCCGGGCGTTGTTCTTTTTAACTTCAGGCGGGTTACAATAGT
TTCCAGTAAGTATTCTGGAGGCTGCATCCATGACACAGGCAAACCTGAGCGAAACCCTGTTCAAACCCCG
CTTTAAACATCCTGAAACCTCGACGCTAGTCCGCCGCTTTAATCACGGCGCACAACCGCCTGTGCAGTCG
GCCCTTGATGGTAAAACCATCCCTCACTGGTATCGCATGATTAACCGTCTGATGTGGATCTGGCGCGGCA
TTGACCCACGCGAAATCCTCGACGTCCAGGCACGTATTGTGATGAGCGATGCCGAACGTACCGACGATGA
TTTATACGATACGGTGATTGGCTACCGTGGCGGCAACTGGATTTATGAGTGGGCCCCGGATCTTTGTGAA
GGAACCTTACTTCTGTGGTGTGACATAATTGGACAAACTACCTACAGAGATTTAAAGCTCTAAGGTAAAT
ATAAAATTTTTAAGTGTATAATGTGTTAAACTACTGATTCTAATTGTTTGTGTATTTTAGATTCCAACCT
ATGGAACTGATGAATGGGAGCAGTGGTGGAATGCCTTTAATGAGGAAAACCTGTTTTGCTCAGAAGAAAT
GCCATCTAGTGATGATGAGGCTACTGCTGACTCTCAACATTCTACTCCTCCAAAAAAGAAGAGAAAGGTA
GAAGACCCCAAGGACTTTCCTTCAGAATTGCTAAGTTTTTTGAGTCATGCTGTGTTTAGTAATAGAACTC
TTGCTTGCTTTGCTATTTACACCACAAAGGAAAAAGCTGCACTGCTATACAAGAAAATTATGGAAAAATA
TTCTGTAACCTTTATAAGTAGGCATAACAGTTATAATCATAACATACTGTTTTTTCTTACTCCACACAGG
CATAGAGTGTCTGCTATTAATAACTATGCTCAAAAATTGTGTACCTTTAGCTTTTTAATTTGTAAAGGGG
TTAATAAGGAATATTTGATGTATAGTGCCTTGACTAGAGATCATAATCAGCCATACCACATTTGTAGAGG
TTTTACTTGCTTTAAAAAACCTCCCACACCTCCCCCTGAACCTGAAACATAAAATGAATGCAATTGTTGT
TGTTAACTTGTTTATTGCAGCTTATAATGGTTACAAATAAAGCAATAGCATCACAAATTTCACAAATAAA
GCATTTTTTTCACTGCATTCTAGTTGTGGTTTGTCCAAACTCATCAATGTATCTTATCATGTCTGGATCA
ACTGGATAACTCAAGCTAACCAAAATCATCCCAAACTTCCCACCCCATACCCTATTACCACTGCCAATTA
CCTGTGGTTTCATTTACTCTAAACCTGTGATTCCTCTGAATTATTTTCATTTTAAAGAAATTGTATTTGT
TAAATATGTACTACAAACTTAGTAGTTGGAAGGGCTAATTCACTCCCAAAGAAGACAAGATATCCTTGAT
CTGTGGATCTACCACACACAAGGCTACTTCCCTGATTAGCAGAACTACACACCAGGGCCAGGGGTCAGAT
ATCCACTGACCTTTGGATGGTGCTACAAGCTAGTACCAGTTGAGCCAGATAAGGTAGAAGAGGCCAATAA
AGGAGAGAACACCAGCTTGTTACACCCTGTGAGCCTGCATGGGATGGATGACCCGGAGAGAGAAGTGTTA
GAGTGGAGGTTTGACAGCCGCCTAGCATTTCATCACGTGGCCCGAGAGCTGCATCCGGAGTACTTCAAGA
ACTGCTGATATCGAGCTTGCTACAAGGGACTTTCCGCTGGGGACTTTCCAGGGAGGCGTGGCCTGGGCGG
GACTGGGGAGTGGCGAGCCCTCAGATCCTGCATATAAGCAGCTGCTTTTTGCCTGTACTGGGTCTCTCTG
GTTAGACCAGATCTGAGCCTGGGAGCTCTCTGGCTAACTAGGGAACCCACTGCTTAAGCCTCAATAAAGC
TTGCCTTGAGTGCTTCAAGTAGTGTGTGCCCGTCTGTTGTGTGACTCTGGTAACTAGAGATCCCTCAGAC
CCTTTTAGTCAGTGTGGAAAATCTCTAGCAGTGGCGCCCGAACAGGGACTTGAAAGCGAAAGGGAAACCA
GAGGAGCTCTCTCGACGCAGGACTCGGCTTGCTGAAGCGCGCACGGCAAGAGGCGAGGGGCGGCGACTGG
TGAGTACGCCAAAAATTTTGACTAGCGGAGGCTAGAAGGAGAGAGATGGGTGCGAGAGCGTCAGTATTAA
GCGGGGGAGAATTAGATCGCGATGGGAAAAAATTCGGTTAAGGCCAGGGGGAAAGAAAAAATATAAATTA
AAACATATAGTATGGGCAAGCAGGGAGCTAGAACGATTCGCAGTTAATCCTGGCCTGTTAGAAACATCAG
AAGGCTGTAGACAAATACTGGGACAGCTACAACCATCCCTTCAGACAGGATCAGAAGAACTTAGATCATT
ATATAATACAGTAGCAACCCTCTATTGTGTGCATCAAAGGATAGAGATAAAAGACACCAAGGAAGCTTTA
GACAAGATAGAGGAAGAGCAAAACAAAAGTAAGACCACCGCACAGCAAGCGGCCGGCCGCTGATCTTCAG
ACCTGGAGGAGGAGATATGAGGGACAATTGGAGAAGTGAATTATATAAATATAAAGTAGTAAAAATTGAA
CCATTAGGAGTAGCACCCACCAAGGCAAAGAGAAGAGTGGTGCAGAGAGAAAAAAGAGCAGTGGGAATAG
GAGCTTTGTTCCTTGGGTTCTTGGGAGCAGCAGGAAGCACTATGGGCGCAGCGTCAATGACGCTGACGGT
ACAGGCCAGACAATTATTGTCTGGTATAGTGCAGCAGCAGAACAATTTGCTGAGGGCTATTGAGGCGCAA
CAGCATCTGTTGCAACTCACAGTCTGGGGCATCAAGCAGCTCCAGGCAAGAATCCTGGCTGTGGAAAGAT
ACCTAAAGGATCAACAGCTCCTGGGGATTTGGGGTTGCTCTGGAAAACTCATTTGCACCACTGCTGTGCC
TTGGAATGCTAGTTGGAGTAATAAATCTCTGGAACAGATTTGGAATCACACGACCTGGATGGAGTGGGAC
AGAGAAATTAACAATTACACAAGCTTAATACACTCCTTAATTGAAGAATCGCAAAACCAGCAAGAAAAGA
ATGAACAAGAATTATTGGAATTAGATAAATGGGCAAGTTTGTGGAATTGGTTTAACATAACAAATTGGCT
GTGGTATATAAAATTATTCATAA
Features (pLannotate 1.2.2; 35 found; start..end, strand, type, name):
     96..196     +  CDS            Rev (fragment): human immunodeficiency virus 1 (HIV-1) Rev protein; rev; enhances nuclear export of unspliced and incompletely spliced viral mRNAs
    233..350     +  misc_feature   cPPT/CTS: central polypurine tract and central termination sequence of HIV-1
    387..410     -  misc_feature   MCS (fragment): pBluescript multiple cloning site
    431..734     +  enhancer       CMV enhancer: human cytomegalovirus immediate early enhancer
    735..938     +  promoter       CMV promoter: human cytomegalovirus (CMV) immediate early promoter
   1768..2058    +  CDS            PHOT (fragment): PHOT_CHLRE - Experimental evidence at protein level: Swiss-Prot protein existence level 1. Protein kinase that acts as a blue light photoreceptor (PubMed:15695460, PubMed:24285544). Required for non-photochemical quenching (NPQ), a mechanism that converts and dissipates the harmful excess absorbed light energy into heat and protect the photosynthetic apparatus from photo-oxidative damage (PubMed:27626383). Controls the energy-dependent chlorophyll fluorescence quenching (qE) activity of chlorophyll excited states by inducing the expression of the qE effector protein LHCSR3 in high light intens
   2809..3516    +  CDS            mCherry: mCherry is a basic (constitutively fluorescent) red fluorescent protein published in 2004, derived from Discosoma sp.. It is reported to be a very rapidly-maturing monomer with low acid sensitivity.
   3571..3601    +  misc_feature   MCS (fragment): pUC18/19 multiple cloning site
   3602..3620    +  misc_feature   MCS (fragment): pBluescript multiple cloning site
   3620..4208    +  misc_feature   WPRE: woodchuck hepatitis virus posttranscriptional regulatory element
   4209..4231    +  misc_feature   MCS (fragment): pBluescript multiple cloning site
   4248..4316    +  CDS            nef (fragment): NEF_HV1Z2 - Experimental evidence at protein level: Swiss-Prot protein existence level 1. Extracellular Nef protein targets CD4(+) T-lymphocytes for apoptosis by interacting with CXCR4 surface receptors. From Human immunodeficiency virus type 1 group M subtype D (isolate Z2/CDC-Z34) (HIV-1).
   4318..4551    +  LTR            3' LTR (ΔU3): self-inactivating 3' long terminal repeat (LTR) from HIV-1
   4576..4594    -  promoter       SP6 promoter: promoter for bacteriophage SP6 RNA polymerase
   4822..5101    +  CDS            TcR (fragment): tetracycline efflux protein; tet; confers resistance to tetracycline
   5102..5150    -  misc_feature   bom (fragment): basis of mobility region from pBR322
   5252..5287    -  CDS            rop (fragment): Rop protein, which maintains plasmids at low copy number; rop
   5382..5486    +  promoter       AmpR promoter: bla
   5487..6347    +  CDS            AmpR: β-lactamase; bla; confers resistance to ampicillin, carbenicillin, and related antibiotics
   6518..7106    +  rep_origin     ori: high-copy-number ColE1/pMB1/pBR322/pUC origin of replication
   7289..7345    +  CDS            lacI (fragment): lac repressor; lacI; The lac repressor binds to the lac operator to inhibit transcription in E. coli. This inhibition can be relieved by adding lactose or isopropyl-β-D-thiogalactopyranoside (IPTG).
   7352..7681    +  promoter       SV40 promoter: SV40 enhancer and early promoter
   7881..8000    +  CDS            gpt (fragment): XGPT_ECOLI - Also known as gpp, gxu. Experimental evidence at protein level: Swiss-Prot protein existence level 1. Purine salvage pathway enzyme that catalyzes the transfer of the ribosyl-5-phosphate group from 5-phospho-alpha-D-ribose 1- diphosphate (PRPP) to the N9 position of the 6-oxopurines guanine and xanthine to form the corresponding ribonucleotides GMP (guanosine 5'- monophosphate) and XMP (xanthosine 5'-monophosphate), with the release of PPi. To a lesser extent, also acts on hypoxanthine (PubMed:9100006, PubMed:3886014). Does not ribophosphorylate adenine (PubMed:3886014). From Esch
   8000..8335    +  CDS            gpt (fragment): XGPT_ECOLI - Also known as gpp, gxu. Experimental evidence at protein level: Swiss-Prot protein existence level 1. Purine salvage pathway enzyme that catalyzes the transfer of the ribosyl-5-phosphate group from 5-phospho-alpha-D-ribose 1- diphosphate (PRPP) to the N9 position of the 6-oxopurines guanine and xanthine to form the corresponding ribonucleotides GMP (guanosine 5'- monophosphate) and XMP (xanthosine 5'-monophosphate), with the release of PPi. To a lesser extent, also acts on hypoxanthine (PubMed:9100006, PubMed:3886014). Does not ribophosphorylate adenine (PubMed:3886014). From Esch
   8430..8735    +  CDS            frsA (fragment): FRSA_ECOLI - Also known as yafA. Experimental evidence at protein level: Swiss-Prot protein existence level 1. Catalyzes the hydrolysis of esters (PubMed:15808744). Displays esterase activity toward pNP-butyrate (PubMed:15808744). May stimulate mixed-acid fermentation by acting as a fermentation/respiration switch that down-regulates respiration and up- regulates fermentation rates (PubMed:15169777). From Escherichia coli (strain K12).
   8739..8813    +  CDS            small t antigen (fragment): SV40 (simian virus 40) small t antigen
   8815..8880    +  intron         small t intron: SV40 (simian virus 40) small t antigen intron
   9010..9030    +  CDS            SV40 NLS: nuclear localization signal of SV40 (simian virus 40) large T antigen
   9349..9432    +  CDS            large T antigen (fragment): large T antigen from SV40 (simian virus 40)
   9455..9589    +  polyA_signal   SV40 poly(A) signal: SV40 polyadenylation signal
   9756..10085   +  CDS            nef (fragment): NEF_HV1BR - Experimental evidence at protein level: Swiss-Prot protein existence level 1. Extracellular Nef protein targets CD4(+) T-lymphocytes for apoptosis by interacting with CXCR4 surface receptors (PubMed:14990729). From Human immunodeficiency virus type 1 group M subtype B (isolate BRU/LAI) (HIV-1).
  10133..10390   +  LTR            5' LTR (truncated): truncated 5' long terminal repeat (LTR) from HIV-1
  10437..10562   +  misc_feature   HIV-1 Ψ: packaging signal of human immunodeficiency virus type 1
  10546..10884   +  CDS            HIV-1 gag (fragment): gag protein from human immunodeficiency virus 1; gag
  11059..11292   +  misc_feature   RRE: The Rev response element (RRE) of HIV-1 allows for Rev-dependent mRNA export from the nucleus to the cytoplasm.
