[The description below was written by a language model from this plasmid's Addgene catalogue record and pLannotate feature annotations shown in this document.]
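Description:
pHR_CMV_Melt-37-mCherry is a lentiviral transfer plasmid for mammalian expression, built on the pHR backbone and about 11.6 kb in the sequenced record. It is propagated in E. coli through a high-copy ColE1/pUC-type origin and selected with ampicillin via the β-lactamase gene. The recommended recombination-deficient host strain is consistent with the repeated LTR sequences. The viral portion carries a truncated HIV-1 5' LTR, the Ψ packaging signal with a flanking gag fragment, the Rev response element, the cPPT/CTS and a self-inactivating ΔU3 3' LTR. These elements allow the RNA genome to be packaged, exported in a Rev-dependent manner, reverse transcribed and integrated when packaging functions are supplied separately. Outside the LTRs the backbone retains legacy sequences, including an SV40 promoter followed by fragmented gpt and SV40 small t/large T and poly(A) segments, along with pBR322-derived remnants. These are annotated only as fragments.

The payload is a synthetic open reading frame, Melt-37-mCh, driven by the CMV immediate early enhancer and promoter and followed by a WPRE, which enhances transcript stability and expression. Melt is a temperature-inducible protein module, and this variant is recorded as having a switching temperature of 37°C. It is paired with mCherry, which provides a red fluorescent readout of expression and localization. The annotation software recognizes only a stretch of the Melt coding region, through similarity to a phototropin blue-light photoreceptor, so the module appears to contain a photoreceptor-like domain. The record does not give Melt's origin or domain architecture, nor the direction of its temperature response. The construct is suited to transient transfection or lentiviral transduction for thermal control of protein behavior in mammalian cells.
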