Addgene plasmid #234060: pHR_CMV_Melt-37-mCherry
Purpose: Encodes a Melt variant with a switching temperature of 37°C
Depositing lab: Lukasz Bugaj. Depositing organization: University of Pennsylvania. Publication: A temperature-inducible protein module for control of mammalian cell fate. Benman W, Huang Z, Iyengar P, Wilde D, Mumford TR, Bugaj LJ. Nat Methods. 2025 Jan 23. doi: 10.1038/s41592-024-02572-4. PubMed 39849131.
Backbone
  Vector backbone: pHR
  Vector type: Mammalian Expression, Lentiviral
Growth in bacteria
  Bacterial resistance: Ampicillin, 100 μg/mL
  Growth temperature: 37°C
  Growth strain: NEB Stable
  Copy number: Unknown
Gene/Insert
  Gene/Insert name: Melt-37-mCh
  Species: Synthetic
  Promoter: CMV
  Cloning method: Gibson Cloning
  Sequencing primers: 5′ CGCAAATGGGCGGTAGGCGTG
Terms and licenses: Academic/Nonprofit Terms; Industry Terms: Not Available to Industry
How to cite: pHR_CMV_Melt-37-mCherry was a gift from Lukasz Bugaj (Addgene plasmid # 234060 ; http://n2t.net/addgene:234060 ; RRID:Addgene_234060)
